>Addgene plasmid #138046 | MYMH 63 | addgene full sequence | sequence record 274878 | Addgene NGS Result
TTGGACTCCTGTTGATAGATCCAGTAATGACCTCAGAACTCCATCTGGATTTGTTCAGAACGCTCGGTTG
CCGCCGGGCGTTTTTTATTGGTGAGAATCCAGGGGTCCCCAATAATTACGATTTAAATTGGCGAAAATGA
GACGTTGATCGGCACGTAAGAGGTTCCAACTTTCACCATAATGAAATAAGATCACTACCGGGCGTATTTT
TTGAGTTATCGAGATTTTCAGGAGCTAAGGAAGCTAAAATGGAGAAAAAAATCACTGGATATACCACCGT
TGATATATCCCAATGGCATCGTAAAGAACATTTTGAGGCATTTCAGTCAGTTGCTCAATGTACCTATAAC
CAGACCGTTCAGCTGGATATTACGGCCTTTTTAAAGACCGTAAAGAAAAATAAGCACAAGTTTTATCCGG
CCTTTATTCACATTCTTGCCCGCCTGATGAATGCTCATCCGGAATTTCGTATGGCAATGAAAGACGGTGA
GCTGGTGATATGGGATAGTGTTCACCCTTGTTACACCGTTTTCCATGAGCAAACTGAAACGTTTTCATCG
CTCTGGAGTGAATACCACGACGATTTCCGGCAGTTTCTACACATATATTCGCAAGATGTGGCGTGTTACG
GTGAAAACCTGGCCTATTTCCCTAAAGGGTTTATTGAGAATATGTTTTTCGTCTCAGCCAATCCCTGGGT
GAGTTTCACCAGTTTTGATTTAAACGTGGCCAATATGGACAACTTCTTCGCCCCCGTTTTCACCATGGGC
AAATATTATACGCAAGGCGACAAGGTGCTGATGCCGCTGGCGATTCAGGTTCATCATGCCGTTTGTGATG
GCTTCCATGTCGGCAGAATGCTTAATGAATTACAACAGTACTGCGATGAGTGGCAGGGCGGGGCGTAATT
TGACTTTTGTCCTTTTCCGCTGCATAACCCTGCTTCGGGGTCATTATAGCGATTTTTTCGGTATATCCAT
CCTTTTTCGCACGATATACAGGATTTTGCCAAAGGGTTCGTGTAGACTTTCCTTGGTGTATCCAACGGCG
TCAGCCGGGCAGGATAGGTGAAGTAGGCCCACCCGCGAGCGGGTGTTCCTTCTTCACTGTCCCTTATTCG
CACCTGGCGGTGCTCAACGGGAATCCTGCTCTGCGAGGCTGGCCGTAGGCCGGCCCTACCGGCGCGGCAG
CGTTACCCGTGTCGGCGGCTCCAACGGCTCGCCATCGTCCAGAAAACACGGCTCATCGGGCATCGGCAGG
CGCTGCTGCCCGCGCCGTTCCCATTCCTCCGTTTCGGTCAAGGCTGGCAGGTCTGGTTCCATGCCCGGAA
TGCCGGGCTGGCTGGGCGGCTCCTCGCCGGGGCCGGTCGGTAGTTGCTGCTCGCCCGGATACAGGGTCGG
GATGCGGCGCAGGTCGCCATGCCCCAACAGCGATTCGTCCTGGTCGTCGTGATCAACCACCACGGCGGCA
CTGAACACCGACAGGCGCAACTGGTCGCGGGGCTGGCCCCACGCCACGCGGTCATTGACCACGTAGGCCG
ACACGGTGCCGGGGCCGTTGAGCTTCACGACGGAGATCCAGCGCTCGGCCACCAAGTCCTTGACTGCGTA
TTGGACCGTCCGCAAAGAACGTCCGATGAGCTTGGAAAGTGTCTTCTGGCTGACCACCACGGCGTTCTGG
TGGCCCATCTGCGCCACGAGGTGATGCAGCAGCATTGCCGCCGTGGGTTTCCTCGCAATAAGCCCGGCCC
ACGCCTCATGCGCTTTGCGTTCCGTTTGCACCCAGTGACCGGGCTTGTTCTTGGCTTGAATGCCGATTTC
TCTGGACTGCGTGGCCATGCTTATCTCCATGCGGTAGGGGTGCCGCACGGTTGCGGCACCATGCGCAATC
AGCTGCAACTTTTCGGCAGCGCGACAACAATTATGCGTTGCGTAAAAGTGGCAGTCAATTACAGATTTTC
TTTAACCTACGCAATGAGCTATTGCGGGGGGTGCCGCAATGAGCTGTTGCGTACCCCCCTTTTTTAAGTT
GTTGATTTTTAAGTCTTTCGCATTTCGCCCTATATCTAGTTCTTTGGTGCCCAAAGAAGGGCACCCCTGC
GGGGTTCCCCCACGCCTTCGGCGCGGCTCCCCCTCCGGCAAAAAGTGGCCCCTCCGGGGCTTGTTGATCG
ACTGCGCGGCCTTCGGCCTTGCCCAAGGTGGCGCTGCCCCCTTGGAACCCCCGCACTCGCCGCCGTGAGG
CTCGGGGGGCAGGCGGGCGGGCTTCGCCCTTCGACTGCCCCCACTCGCATAGGCTTGGGTCGTTCCAGGC
GCGTCAAGGCCAAGCCGCTGCGCGGTCGCTGCGCGAGCCTTGACCCGCCTTCCACTTGGTGTCCAACCGG
CAAGCGAAGCGCGCAGGCCGCAGGCCGGAGGCTTTTCCCCAGAGAAAATTAAAAAAATTGATGGGGCAAG
GCCGCAGGCCGCGCAGTTGGAGCCGGTGGGTATGTGGTCGAAGGCTGGGTAGCCGGTGGGCAATCCCTGT
GGTCAAGCTCGTGGGCAGGCGCAGCCTGTCCATCAGCTTGTCCAGCAGGGTTGTCCACGGGCCGAGCGAA
GCGAGCCAGCCGGTGGCCGCTCGCGGCCATCGTCCACATATCCACGGGCTGGCAAGGGAGCGCAGCGACC
GCGCAGGGCGAAGCCCGGAGAGCAAGCCCGTAGGGGGGGCGCGCCCAGCTGTCTAGGGCGGCGGATTTGT
CCTACTCAGGAGAGCGTTCACCGACAAACAACAGATAAAACGAAAGGCCCAGTCTTTCGACTGAGCCTTT
CGTTTTATTTGATGCCTTTAATTAAAGCGGATAACAATTTCACACAGGAGAATTCGCGGCCGCTTCTAGA
GAATTGTGAGCGGATAACAATTGACATTGTGAGCGGATAACAAGATACTGAGCACATACTAGAGAAAGAG
GAGAGATACTAGATGCGTAAAGGAGAAGAACTTTTCACTGGAGTTGTCCCAATTCTTGTTGAATTAGATG
GTGATGTTAATGGGCACAAATTTTCTGTCAGTGGAGAGGGTGAAGGTGATGCAACATACGGAAAACTTAC
CCTTAAATTTATTTGCACTACTGGAAAACTACCTGTTCCATGGCCAACACTTGTCACTACTTTCGGTTAT
GGTGTTCAATGCTTTGCGAGATACCCAGATCATATGAAACAGCATGACTTTTTCAAGAGTGCCATGCCCG
AAGGTTATGTACAGGAAAGAACTATATTTTTCAAAGATGACGGGAACTACAAGACACGTGCTGAAGTCAA
GTTTGAAGGTGATACCCTTGTTAATAGAATCGAGTTAAAAGGTATTGATTTTAAAGAAGATGGAAACATT
CTTGGACACAAATTGGAATACAACTATAACTCACACAATGTATACATCATGGCAGACAAACAAAAGAATG
GAATCAAAGTTAACTTCAAAATTAGACACAACATTGAAGATGGAAGCGTTCAACTAGCAGACCATTATCA
ACAAAATACTCCAATTGGCGATGGCCCTGTCCTTTTACCAGACAACCATTACCTGTCCACACAATCTGCC
CTTTCGAAAGATCCCAACGAAAAGAGAGACCACATGGTCCTTCTTGAGTTTGTAACAGCTGCTGGGATTA
CACATGGCATGGATGAACTATACAAATAATAATACTAGAGCCAGGCATCAAATAAAACGAAAGGCTCAGT
CGAAAGACTGGGCCTTTCGTTTTATCTGTTGTTTGTCGGTGAACGCTCTCTACTAGAGTCACACTGGCTC
ACCTTCGGGTGGGCCTTTCTGCGTTTATATACTAGTAGCGGCCGCTGCAGC
Features (pLannotate 1.2.2; 14 found; start..end, strand, type, name):
      4..98      +  terminator     lambda t0 terminator: transcription terminator from phage lambda
    146..248     +  promoter       cat promoter: promoter of the E. coli cat gene encoding chloramphenicol acetyltransferase
    249..905     +  CDS            cat: CAT_ECOLX - Experimental evidence at protein level: Swiss-Prot protein existence level 1. This enzyme is an effector of chloramphenicol resistance in bacteria. From Escherichia coli. This protein is used as a marker in many commonly used cloning vectors, such as pACYC184.
   1057..1165    +  oriT           oriT: incP origin of transfer
   1176..1838    -  CDS            pBBR1 Rep: replication protein for the broad-host-range plasmid pBBR1 from Bordetella bronchiseptica
   1839..2610    -  rep_origin     pBBR1 oriV: replication origin of the broad-host-range plasmid pBBR1 from Bordetella bronchiseptica; requires the pBBR1 Rep protein for replication
   2725..2811    -  terminator     rrnB T1 terminator: Escherichia coli rrnB; transcription terminator T1 from the E. coli rrnB gene
   2850..2871    +  misc_feature   BioBrick prefix: BioBrick prefix for parts that do not start with "ATG"
   2874..2890    +  protein_bind   lac operator: The lac repressor binds to the lac operator to inhibit transcription in E. coli. This inhibition can be relieved by adding lactose or isopropyl-β-D-thiogalactopyranoside (IPTG). lac repressor encoded by lacI
   2897..2913    +  protein_bind   lac operator: The lac repressor binds to the lac operator to inhibit transcription in E. coli. This inhibition can be relieved by adding lactose or isopropyl-β-D-thiogalactopyranoside (IPTG). lac repressor encoded by lacI
   2953..3666    +  CDS            hfriFP: hfriFP is a fluorescent protein published in 2013, derived from Herbaspirillum frisingense.
   3689..3760    +  terminator     rrnB T1 terminator: transcription terminator T1 from the E. coli rrnB gene
   3776..3803    +  terminator     T7Te terminator: phage T7 early transcription terminator
   3810..3830    +  misc_feature   BioBrick suffix: universal suffix for all parts
