[The description below was written by a language model from this plasmid's Addgene catalogue record and pLannotate feature annotations shown in this document.]
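Description:
MYMH 63 is a 3.8 kb bacterial expression plasmid built on pSEVA-331Bb, a BioBrick-compatible version of the modular SEVA broad-host-range vector format. It replicates through the pBBR1 oriV together with its cognate Rep protein, a system from Bordetella bronchiseptica that functions in many Gram-negative bacteria. It also carries an incP oriT, so it can be mobilised by conjugation into recipient hosts. Selection is by chloramphenicol resistance, provided by the cat gene under its own promoter. The catalogue lists the plasmid as high copy and propagated in E. coli DH5alpha. Lambda t0 and rrnB T1 terminators insulate the backbone modules from the cargo region.

The payload, named pSEVA-331Bb-11AG-GFP, sits between the BioBrick prefix and suffix and serves to test a synthetic ribosome binding site variant ("11AG", recorded as a mutation in the RBS) with GFP as the readout. The feature table places two lac operator sites immediately downstream of the prefix, suggesting a lac-operator-containing promoter. No promoter is annotated or named in the record, however, and no lacI gene is detected on the plasmid. A roughly 714 bp fluorescent protein reading frame follows. The automated annotation labels it hfriFP, whereas the catalogue describes the reporter as GFP, and this discrepancy cannot be resolved from the record. The reporter is followed by rrnB T1 and T7Te terminators. The depositor notes that this variant gives high expression. It belongs to a toolkit of characterised parts for tuning gene expression in Acetobacteraceae, where fluorescence output indicates the translational strength of each RBS.
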