Addgene plasmid #138046: MYMH 63
Purpose: Encodes Ribosome Binding Site (RBS) variant using GFP as a reporter gene
Depositing lab: Meng How Tan. Depositing organization: Nanyang Technological University (NTU). Publication: An Expanded Synthetic Biology Toolkit for Gene Expression Control in Acetobacteraceae. Teh MY, Ooi KH, Danny Teo SX, Bin Mansoor ME, Shaun Lim WZ, Tan MH. ACS Synth Biol. 2019 Apr 19;8(4):708-723. doi: 10.1021/acssynbio.8b00168. Epub 2019 Mar 22. PubMed 30865830.
Backbone
  Vector backbone: pSEVA-331Bb
  Vector type: Bacterial Expression
Growth in bacteria
  Bacterial resistance: Chloramphenicol, 25 μg/mL
  Growth temperature: 37°C
  Growth strain: DH5alpha
  Copy number: High Copy
Gene/Insert
  Gene/Insert name: pSEVA-331Bb-11AG-GFP
  Species: Synthetic
  Mutation: AAA GAG GAG AGA
  Cloning method: Restriction Enzyme; 5′ cloning site Unknown (unknown if destroyed)
Terms and licenses: Academic/Nonprofit Terms; Industry Terms: Not Available to Industry
Depositor comments: High expression
How to cite: MYMH 63 was a gift from Meng How Tan (Addgene plasmid # 138046 ; http://n2t.net/addgene:138046 ; RRID:Addgene_138046)
